>Addgene plasmid #147990 | pAc5.1B-EGFP-DmNot1_1-1945-K1537SG1562EQ1658A-dsRNAres_X | depositor full sequence | sequence record 290437 | Full Sequence
CTTCAAGGAATTAATTCTATATTCTAAAAACACAAATGATACTTCTAAAAAAAATCATGAATGGCATCAA
CTCTGAATCAAATCTTTGCAGATGCACCTACTTCTCATTTCCACTGTCACATCATTTTTCCAGATCTCGC
TGCCTGTTATGTGGCCCACAAACCAAGACACGTTTTATGGCCATTAAAGCTGGCTGATCGTCGCCAAACA
CCAAATACATATCAATATGTACATTCGAGAAAGAAGCGATCAAAGAAGCGTCTTCGGGCGAGTAGGAGAA
TGCGGAGGAGAAGGAGAACGAGCTGATCTAGTATCTCTCCACAATCCAATGCCAACTGACCAACTGGCCA
TATTCGGAGCAATTTGAAGCCAATTTCCATCGCCTGGCGATCGCTCCATTCTTGGCTATATGTTTTTCAC
CGTTCCCGGGGCCATTTTCAAAGACTCGTCGGTAAGATAAGATTGTGTCACTCGCTGTCTCTCTTCATTT
GTCGAAGAATGCTGAGGAATTTCGCGATGACGTCGGCGAGTATTTTGAAGAATGAGAATAATTTGTATTT
ATACGAAAATCAGTTAGTGGAATTTTCTACAAAAACATGTTATCTATAGATAATTTTGTTGCAAAATATG
TTGACTATGACAAAGATTGTATGTATATACCTTTAATGTATTCTCATTTTCTTATGTATTTATAATGGCA
ATGATGATACTGATGATATTTTAAGATGATGCCAGACCACAGGCTGATTTCTGCGTCTTTTGCCGAACGC
AGTGCATGTGCGGTTGTTGTTTTTTGGAATAGTTTCAATTTTCGGACTGTCCGCTTTGATTTCAGTTTCT
TGGCTTATTCAAAAAGCAAAGTAAAGCCAAAAAAGCGAGATGGCAATACCAAATGCGGCAAAACGGTAGT
GGAAGGAAAGGGGTGCGGGGCAGCGGAAGGAAGGGTGGGGCGGGGCGTGGCGGGGTCTGTGGCTGGGCGC
GACGTCACCGACGTTGGAGCCACTCCTTTGACCATGTGTGCGTGTGTGTATTATTCGTGTCTCGCCACTC
GCCGGTTGTTTTTTTCTTTTTATCTCGCTCTCTCTAGCGCCATCTCGTACGCATGCTCAACGCACCGCAT
GTTGCCGTGTCCTTTATGCGTCATTTTGGCTCGAAATAGGCAATTATTTAAACAAAGATTAGTCAACGAA
AACGCTAAAATAAATAAGTCTACAATATGGTTACTTATTGCCATGTGTGTGCAGCCAACGATAGCAACAA
AAGCAACAACACAGTGGCTTTCCCTCTTTCACTTTTTGTTTGCAAGCGCGTGCGAGCAAGACGGCACGAC
CGGCAAACGCAATTACGCTGACAAAGAGCAGACGAAGTTTTGGCCGAAAAACATCAAGGCGCCTGATACG
AATGCATTTGCAATAACAATTGCGATATTTAATATTGTTTATGAAGCTGTTTGACTTCAAAACACACAAA
AAAAAAAATAAAACAAATTATTTGAAAGAGAATTAGGAATCGGACAGCTTATCGTTACGGGCTAACAGCA
CACCGAGACGAAATAGCTTACCTGACGTCACAGCCTCTGGAAGAACTGCCGCCAAGCAGAGAGAGAGAGA
AAAAGAGGGAGAGCAGCTTAGACCGCATGTGCTTGTGTGTGAGGCGTCTCTCTCTTCGTCTCCTGTTTGC
GCAAACGCATAGACTGCACTGAGAAAATCGATTACCTATTTTTTATGAATGAATATTTGCACTATTACTA
TTCAAAACTATTAAGATAGCAATCACATTCAATAGCCAAATACTATACCACCTGAGCGATGCAACGAAAT
GATCAATTTGAGCAAAAATGCTGCATATTTAGGACGGCATCATTATAGAAATGCTTCTTGCTGTGTACTT
TTCTCTCGTCTGGCAGCTGTTTCGCCGTTATTGTTAAAACCGGCTTAAGTTAGGTGTGTTTTCTACGACT
AGTGATGCCCCTACTAGAAGATGTGTGTTGCACAAATGTCCCTGAATAACCAATTTGAAGTGCAGATAGC
AGTAAACGTAAGCTAATATGAATATTATTTAACTGTAATGTTTTAATATCGCTGGACATTACTAATAAAC
CCACTATAAACACATGTACATATGTATGTTTTGGCATACAATGAGTAGTTGGGGAAAAAATGTGTAAAAG
CACCGTGACCATCACAGCATAAAGATAACCAGCTGAAGTATCGAATATGAGTAACCCCCAAATTGAATCA
CATGCCGCAACTGATAGGACCCATGGAAGTACACTCTTCATGGCGATATACAAGACACACACAAGCACGA
ACACCCAGTTGCGGAGGAAATTCTCCGTAAATGAAAACCCAATCGGCGAACAATTCATACCCATATATGG
TAAAAGTTTTGAACGCGACTTGAGAGCGGAGAGCATTGCGGCTGATAAGGTTTTAGCGCTAAGCGGGCTT
TATAAAACGGGCTGCGGGACCAGTTTTCATATCACTACCGTTTGAGTTCTTGTGCTGTGTGGATACTCCT
CCCGACACAAAGCCGCTCCATCAGCCAGCAGTCGTCTAATCCAGAGACCCCGGATCGGGGTACCAACATG
GTGAGCAAGGGCGAGGAGCTGTTCACCGGGGTGGTGCCCATCCTGGTCGAGCTGGACGGCGACGTAAACG
GCCACAAGTTCAGCGTGTCCGGCGAGGGCGAGGGCGATGCCACCTACGGCAAGCTGACCCTGAAGTTCAT
CTGCACCACCGGCAAGCTGCCCGTGCCCTGGCCCACCCTCGTGACCACCCTGACCTACGGCGTGCAGTGC
TTCAGCCGCTACCCCGACCACATGAAGCAGCACGACTTCTTCAAGTCCGCCATGCCCGAAGGCTACGTCC
AGGAGCGCACCATCTTCTTCAAGGACGACGGCAACTACAAGACCCGCGCCGAGGTGAAGTTCGAGGGCGA
CACCCTGGTGAACCGCATCGAGCTGAAGGGCATCGACTTCAAGGAGGACGGCAACATCCTGGGGCACAAG
CTGGAGTACAACTACAACAGCCACAACGTCTATATCATGGCCGACAAGCAGAAGAACGGCATCAAGGTGA
ACTTCAAGATCCGCCACAACATCGAGGACGGCAGCGTGCAGCTCGCCGACCACTACCAGCAGAACACCCC
CATCGGCGACGGCCCCGTGCTGCTGCCCGACAACCACTACCTGAGCACCCAGTCCGCCCTGAGCAAAGAC
CCCAACGAGAAGCGCGATCACATGGTCCTGCTGGAGTTCGTGACCGCCGCCGGGATCACTCTCGGCATGG
ACGAGCTGTACAAGCCAAGCTTAATTAAGATGAACGTAGAGAGCCAACTGAAGACACCGCCAACGCACAT
TCGAAATCTGGTCAAGCACGTGAACAAGCGAAATTTTAATGAGAGCAGCGAGCAAATAAATCAGTTCGTT
AAAGAGCACGGCCTGGAAGCGGATCGCAGCAGCCTGCGCCACCTGTTCTCCGTGATCAACTTCAGCGATC
TCGTGCCATCAGTTACGGTCCAGCTGCAGGCGAAGCTCCTGGGCATCCAGTTGGAGCGTCAGCTTCACAG
TTCATCGTTTGTGTCCAACATCTGCTACGCTTTTGACCAGTTCTTCGCCAGCAACCAGAAGTCCCTGAAG
CCTGTTGCGGTAGCGGATCTCGTTGGCCAGGTCGCCCGACTGACCGGCATCAACAAGGTTTGTGAGTGCG
TCTTTGCCTTGGCCTTGACCCACTCCTCGTACACAGAACTCAAACATTCTGCCAGGAACAACCTAAAAGG
TAGCCTCAGCGAACTTATAGACTCTTACTTGGGTAATAAAGGCACCGGCCCAGCCGACAGCGGTCTCCGG
GAGATCTCCTTCGATCTACTGCAGTATTTGCTGTGCTGCCTTAGCGAGTACGTACAACCGCAGGTGGAAG
CACAGTTTTTGATCAAGCTTCGTGAGGAGTTTCCGCGCCAGGCGGTACCGCTGGTTCTAGCGCCGTTCCT
TTACGGCTCGACGACGGCGACGATTGCGGGAGCAGGTGCCAGCGAAACGGATGCGGAGGCCGAAGCGACG
ACTAATAGCAACAGCTCCAGTTTCGAAGCAGATGCTTTGAACGAGGTGGGAATCGAGGATATTTATGACC
ATTTAAGCGAGATAATATTCACCAACCAGGGCAAAAATAATATTATGGACACATCTTGGATTAATCTAAT
CCTTGAAATCGGTTATGAATTTACATCGAGCGTTGAAGAGTGTAAGAATCATTTGTGTTCCCGCGAGCGA
GAACGCGCTGAGCTCCAGTCCAAAGATGTCGCCAAGATCGTGGGTCTTATGTGCCGACGGCACTCCTCCC
TGCTCGATTGTAATGTGAATCTACCGACGCCGGCGAACTTCTGGCCTGGTCAGGGACAGGGCGGTGGCAG
CAACAGCAGTGGCTCTTCGCAGACACAAATCACTCCGCAGCAACAGAACCCGGGCAGCAGTAACAACAAC
GATGGCAGCGATGGCAATTCGTCCAGTGATAAGAAGGACAAGAAGGAGACGACGGAGGCCACGCAAACTT
GGAAGCCAGATGTCTTTGTGCAGGCGCTCAAGGAGGTGGTGCCTCAGCTCAACTGGAAGGACGTGTGCAT
GGAACTTGATCATCCCGAGTTCGTGCTGAAGGATCGCATCGGTTTGGAGCTTTTGCTCACCATCCTTCGG
CTGGCCACTGGCTCTAACATATTTCCACATCCAGAATGCATTTACCGTCACTGGGCAAACACGGAAGGTC
AGCTGTCGCTTATCGCGACAATGCTGAAGAACCCGGATCTCTTTTCCTTCGCCGACTTTGTATTTAGCCA
GCCAGCGTTGGATGTGCTTAAGACAGCTCCGGATGCGGACAATAAGGAGATCTCGTCCTGGAAGTCGCTT
CACCTGGTGGAGGTGCTGCTCTCCATTGCGGACAAGGGATACTATACGCAGGTCCATGAGCTATTCAAGT
TCCCAGCGCAGAACTGTCCCGATGTGCTATTTTTGGCCTTATTGAACACAAGTCCGCCTATGACGCCACT
GCGTCAGGATCTGTTTAACCAACTGATACCAACGTTCCTTGGCAACCATCCCAACTCGAACGTGATCTTG
GCCAGCGCCTGGAGCTCGAACAGCTTCCAACTTCGTTCCAATATCATGAATGCTATGTCCGAGTGGTATC
TCCGAGGCAATGAGTTCGATCAGGTGAAACTGTCGCGCATCCTGGATCTTGCCCAGGATTTAAAAGCGCT
ATCAGCGCTGCTCAACGCCCGTTCATTTTTATTCATTATCGACCTGGCTTGCCTTGCCTCTCGGCGCGAG
TACCTGAAGCTGGAAAAGTGGCTTACCGATAAAATTCGCGAACATGGAGAGCCTTTTATGCAGGCTATAA
TCAAGGTTCTGCACCGCCGCTGCCCGCAGGTTATCAACGCCAAAGTGCCAGAGGATCAGCTGCCTCCCAA
GCAGGCGCAGCTTTTGCCCGAGACAGTTACAACCATGATCAACTGTCTGCAAACGTGCATCAATAACTGC
ATGCAGCCGGAGATGGTCGAAGTCATCATGCAAATGACCGCGAACGTGGCGATTATGGCTAACATGGCGC
GTGCCCAACAGCAGCAGCAGCCAGGATTGGTTCCGCCGCCTCCACCAACAATTCTGCGCGGCCATCGTGG
TATGGATCTGCCTGGAGGCATAGTCCCTCCGCCACCGCAGCAACCGTTCTCCGGAAACCTCAACGCGCAG
ATGTTTGGACCAGGAATGGATCCGCTAACGAATATGTCCAACAACTTAGCCGGCCTCAACCTCAGCGGCC
CGAACGGAGCATTTAATTTTGGAAACATGCTAACTTCTCCATCGCGTCTGATGACTCCGGGAGCCAATCC
CTATCCGCTGAACCTCATGCAGATGCCGCAGGCTCCGCCACCACCCAACGTAGGAAACCTAGGCCGCATG
CTGCCAGGGGGTCCACAACAGCAGACTCCAACGCCGACTCCAACGGCCCCCAATCCAAACAACCCTGTGA
TGGCCGATCTCCAGATACCTGTGTCAAAGGAAGTTGAAGACGAGGTCAACTCATACTTTCAGCGCATCTA
CAACCACCAGCCGAATCCAACGCTGTCCATCGATGAAGTGCTGGACATTTTGCAAAGATTTAAAGAGTCA
AGTAACCGGCGCGAGCAGGAAGTCTTTTTGTGCATGCTGCGCAATCTGTTCGAGGAATATCGCTTTTTCT
GTCAATACCCAGAGAAAGAGCTACAGATTACTGCGCAGCTATTTGGTGGCATTATTGATCGTAACCTGGT
GCCCACTTTTGTTGCACTGGGCCTTTCTCTGCGCTGTGTCTTGGATGCCCTCCGCAAGCCCGATGGATCT
AAGCTTTACTATTTCGGTGTGACGGCACTGGACAGATTCAGAACTCGATTGCACACCTACAACAAATACT
GCGAGCATATCCGCTCCATTCCTCACTTCTCTGACTTCCCGCCGCACCTTATTCAGTATGTGGAATACGG
AATGCACGGCCAGGAGCCGCCGCCGCAGAAGTTGATTGGACTCAGCAATACGATTCCTTCGGCGATATCT
AGCGGACCAGGAACGGAACCAATTTACAGGAATAGCTCCATGTTAGGTAATATGCCCGCTGCCACCCCGG
GATCGGGACCGAAATCAAACGCTGCTGTATCGCATGCCACGAGAATGAAGTCCATCGCCAATGCCACCAA
TATCGACACACTTTTGGTGGCCAACCAGGAAGAGAAAGTGACTGTGCCACCAGAGCCTGTGCAGGACAAA
ACTGCCTTTATTTTCAACAACTTGAGCCAGCTGAACATACCGCAGAAGTGCGATGAGATAAAGGAGATTA
TGACCAAGGAGTATTGGCCGTGGCTAGCGCAATATCTGGTCCTCAAACGCGCATCAATGGAGTTCAACTT
CCACACACTATATTACAACTTTTTGGATGCCCTTAAAAACGGCGAGATCAACCGATTCGTAACCAAAGAG
ACCCTACGCAACATCAAGGTACTCTTGCGCTCCGATAAGGGAGTTATTAATTTCTCCGATCGAAGTCTGT
TGAAGAACCTCGGACACTGGTTGGGCATGATGACCTTAGGTCGCAATCGCCCCATCCTGCAGTTGGATCT
GGATCTTAAATCCCTTTTGGCTGAGGCTTACCACAAGGGCCAGCAGGAACTGCTTTTTGTGGTTCCTTTC
GTAGCCAAGATCCTTGAGTCATCCGCCAAGTCTCGCATCTTCCGATCGCCCAATCCATGGACAATGGGTA
TCATGTACGTGCTTGCTGAGCTTCACCAGGAGCCAGACCTTAAGCTGAACCTGAAGTTTGAAATCGAAGT
ACTCTGCAAAACACTTAATCTGGAGTTGGCCAAGTTGCGACAAGTGATCTACCTGAAGGATCCCAATCGA
ACTCACCGGATTGAAGAGCAGATGTCGCAACCAAAACCGAAACAACTTGAGCCAGTGGCTTCTGCGCCAG
CTCTACCGCGTGAACAGCAATCCCCGGCACAACCTCCGCCACCACCACAACAGCAGCAACCACCGCAGCA
GCAGGTACCTCCACCGCCATCCTCTGCGGACGTGGACGCCCAAAATGCGGCCGCTATGATGATGGCAGCG
GGCGGAGCTAATAGTACTCCTGGATCGGTATCTTCGCCCAATCTACCCACCGATTCCAGCCAGGTGGCAC
TACCGCCACCAGAGCCGCGCTATTCATACGTGGACGTAAACGTGAGCAACTTCCAGCTTATTGGTCAGCA
GTTGGTACTGCCACCCAATACTCCGTTCCTGCACGCCAATCCCGGAATCAAACACATGGTCGTCAACGCC
GTGGAGCGCACGATAACCGACTGGTTGCAGCCTATTGTGGACCGAAGCATCCGCATTGCCTGTGCCACCA
CCGAGCAGATCATCCGCAGCGACTTCGCCCTGGATGCTGACGAGAACCGAATGCGCACTGCCGCTCATCA
GATGGTACGAAACCTTGCCGCCGAGATGGCCATGATTACCGGTAAGGATGAGATAGCGCGTGCTATTAGC
CAGAATCTGCACAAGGCCTTGCTGTCGGGTCTAAATGGGATGCCCAGCATGGCTGAGATCCAAGCTGCTG
CTATGCAGTTAGCCAGCGAAAATGTTGAGCTAGTTTGCGCTTTCATTCAGAAAACATCTGCTGAAAAGGC
AGCCGCAGAGATCGATAGGCGTCTAAGCACCGATTTCGAGACCAGAAAAATTGCTCGTGAAGAGGGCAAC
CGCTTTGTGGACGCCCAGATCCTCACCTATGCACAGGAGCGTCTTCCAGAAGCAGTGCGCATCAAGGTGG
GCGCGGCTCCAGCTACACTTTATGCTGTGTACTCGGAGTTCGCTAGAAGCATACCTGGCTTCCAGCAGAT
GAGCGATCGCGATATTGCCCTGTTTGTGCCCAAGCCGACGGATTTGTCTCAGCCAAATGTGTTTGCTAAT
GATGATAGCATGGTATACGGGGAACTGGCTAGCAAAATGGAGGCCTTCATGAACACGGCAATCGGAGTGC
CGACACTCCAGATCCAGGCTAGCAAGATGCACATGCTACTCAACGCCCTGATAGCGACGCGTCGACTGCG
TGACCAAGAGTCTGCCTTTAATCTGCTGACCCGCGCGGTCGAGGGTTTGACCGAAGGATTGGTCAATATG
CATGAAAACATGGAGCAAATGAAGATGTACCAAAACATCCATCTCCGTATCCTTGGCTTGCTGAACAACA
GTTTCGGTGCTCCAAACACAGAGCGAGCGGTAACAAAGTGTTTCTTCGATATCCGAGAGGAGGTGCGATA
TAACGTGGAGGCAGCTCGCGCTTTGATTACGTCGCACTTTGTCAATCTGAATCAGTTTGACGGAATGCTA
CGCGACTGCATGGACAACGGAAACAATTATGTGGCTATATCGTTCGGTATCGCACTGCTGGAGCGCCTCA
TCATGGACGATCGAGTGATTAATATTGTTTCGGACAACGAATTCATGGCAACTGTTGAGCTGCTAGGTAG
GCTGACCCAACACCGTCACCGCTACCCCGAGTGTATCGTCAACGCCATCGACACCCTGTGGTCCGGCAAT
TTCAATAGCTCCTCCGATTATTCCCCCTTTAATGGAAACGACCGCTATCTGAGCTGATCTAGAGGGCCCG
CGGTTCGAAGGTAAGCCTATCCCTAACCCTCTCCTCGGTCTCGATTCTACGCGTACCGGTCATCATCACC
ATCACCATTGAGTTTAAACCCGCTGATCAGCCTCGACTGTGCCTTCTAAGGCCTGAGCTCGCTGATCAGC
CTCGATCGAGGATCCAGACATGATAAGATACATTGATGAGTTTGGACAAACCACAACTAGAATGCAGTGA
AAAAAATGCTTTATTTGTGAAATTTGTGATGCTATTGCTTTATTTGTAACCATTATAAGCTGCAATAAAC
AAGTTAACAACAACAATTGCATTCATTTTATGTTTCAGGTTCAGGGGGAGGTGTGGGAGGTTTTTTAAAG
CAAGTAAAACCTCTACAAATGTGGTATGGCTGATTATGATCAGTCGACCGATGCCCTTGAGAGCCTTCAA
CCCAGTCAGCTCCTTCCGGTGGGCGCGGGGCATGACTATCGTCGCCGCACTTATGACTGTCTTCTTTATC
ATGCAACTCGTAGGACAGGTGCCGGCAGCGCTCTGGGTCATTTTCGGCGAGGACCGCTTTCGCTGGAGCG
CGACGATGATCGGCCTGTCGCTTGCGGTATTCGGAATCTTGCACGCCCTCGCTCAAGCCTTCGTCACTGG
TCCCGCCACCAAACGTTTCGGCGAGAAGCAGGCCATTATCGCCGGCATGGCGGCCGACGCGCTGGGCTAC
GTCTTGCTGGCGTTCGCGACGCGAGGCTGGATGGCCTTCCCCATTATGATTCTTCTCGCTTCCGGCGGCA
TCGGGATGCCCGCGTTGCAGGCCATGCTGTCCAGGCAGGTAGATGACGACCATCAGGGACAGCTTCAAGG
ATCGCTCGCGGCTCTTACCAGCCAGCAAAAGGCCAGGAACCGTAAAAAGGCCGCGTTGCTGGCGTTTTTC
CATAGGCTCCGCCCCCCTGACGAGCATCACAAAAATCGACGCTCAAGTCAGAGGTGGCGAAACCCGACAG
GACTATAAAGATACCAGGCGTTTCCCCCTGGAAGCTCCCTCGTGCGCTCTCCTGTTCCGACCCTGCCGCT
TACCGGATACCTGTCCGCCTTTCTCCCTTCGGGAAGCGTGGCGCTTTCTCAATGCTCACGCTGTAGGTAT
CTCAGTTCGGTGTAGGTCGTTCGCTCCAAGCTGGGCTGTGTGCACGAACCCCCCGTTCAGCCCGACCGCT
GCGCCTTATCCGGTAACTATCGTCTTGAGTCCAACCCGGTAAGACACGACTTATCGCCACTGGCAGCAGC
CACTGGTAACAGGATTAGCAGAGCGAGGTATGTAGGCGGTGCTACAGAGTTCTTGAAGTGGTGGCCTAAC
TACGGCTACACTAGAAGGACAGTATTTGGTATCTGCGCTCTGCTGAAGCCAGTTACCTTCGGAAAAAGAG
TTGGTAGCTCTTGATCCGGCAAACAAACCACCGCTGGTAGCGGTGGTTTTTTTGTTTGCAAGCAGCAGAT
TACGCGCAGAAAAAAAGGATCTCAAGAAGATCCTTTGATCTTTTCTACGGGGTCTGACGCTCAGTGGAAC
GAAAACTCACGTTAAGGGATTTTGGTCATGAGATTATCAAAAAGGATCTTCACCTAGATCCTTTTAAATT
AAAAATGAAGTTTTAAATCAATCTAAAGTATATATGAGTAAACTTGGTCTGACAGTTACCAATGCTTAAT
CAGTGAGGCACCTATCTCAGCGATCTGTCTATTTCGTTCATCCATAGTTGCCTGACTCCCCGTCGTGTAG
ATAACTACGATACGGGAGGGCTTACCATCTGGCCCCAGTGCTGCAATGATACCGCGAGACCCACGCTCAC
CGGCTCCAGATTTATCAGCAATAAACCAGCCAGCCGGAAGGGCCGAGCGCAGAAGTGGTCCTGCAACTTT
ATCCGCCTCCATCCAGTCTATTAATTGTTGCCGGGAAGCTAGAGTAAGTAGTTCGCCAGTTAATAGTTTG
CGCAACGTTGTTGCCATTGCTGCAGGCATCGTGGTGTCACGCTCGTCGTTTGGTATGGCTTCATTCAGCT
CCGGTTCCCAACGATCAAGGCGAGTTACATGATCCCCCATGTTGTGCAAAAAAGCGGTTAGCTCCTTCGG
TCCTCCGATCGTTGTCAGAAGTAAGTTGGCCGCAGTGTTATCACTCATGGTTATGGCAGCACTGCATAAT
TCTCTTACTGTCATGCCATCCGTAAGATGCTTTTCTGTGACTGGTGAGTACTCAACCAAGTCATTCTGAG
AATAGTGTATGCGGCGACCGAGTTGCTCTTGCCCGGCGTCAACACGGGATAATACCGCGCCACATAGCAG
AACTTTAAAAGTGCTCATCATTGGAAAACGTTCTTCGGGGCGAAAACTCTCAAGGATCTTACCGCTGTTG
AGATCCAGTTCGATGTAACCCACTCGTGCACCCAACTGATCTTCAGCATCTTTTACTTTCACCAGCGTTT
CTGGGTGAGCAAAAACAGGAAGGCAAAATGCCGCAAAAAAGGGAATAAGGGCGACACGGAAATGTTGAAT
ACTCATACTCTTCCTTTTTCAATATTATTGAAGCATTTATCAGGGTTATTGTCTCATGAGCGGATACATA
TTTGAATGTATTTAGAAAAATAAACAAATAGGGGTTCCGCGCACATTTCCCCGAAAAGTGCCACCTGACG
TCTAAGAAACCATTATTATCATGACATTAACCTATAAAAATAGGCGTATCACGAGGCCCTTTCGT
Features (pLannotate 1.2.2; 9 found; start..end, strand, type, name):
     56..2568    +  promoter       Ac5 promoter: Drosophila melanogaster actin 5C promoter
   2588..3304    +  CDS            EGFP: EGFP is a basic (constitutively fluorescent) green fluorescent protein published in 1996, derived from Aequorea victoria. It is reported to be a rapidly-maturing weak dimer with moderate acid sensitivity.
   9180..9221    +  CDS            V5 tag: epitope tag from simian virus 5
   9321..9455    -  polyA_signal   SV40 poly(A) signal: SV40 polyadenylation signal
   9478..9562    -  CDS            large T antigen (fragment): large T antigen from SV40 (simian virus 40)
   9563..10033   +  CDS            TcR (fragment): tetracycline efflux protein; tet; confers resistance to tetracycline
  10077..10665   -  rep_origin     ori: high-copy-number ColE1/pMB1/pBR322/pUC origin of replication
  10836..11696   -  CDS            AmpR: β-lactamase; bla; confers resistance to ampicillin, carbenicillin, and related antibiotics
  11697..11801   -  promoter       AmpR promoter: bla
