[The description below was written by a language model from this plasmid's Addgene catalogue record and pLannotate feature annotations shown in this document.]
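Description:
pAc5.1B-EGFP-DmNot1_1-1945-K1537SG1562EQ1658A-dsRNAres_X is an insect-cell expression plasmid of about 11.9 kb. The catalogue lists the backbone as unknown, although the name and feature layout point to a pAc5.1-type vector. It is maintained in E. coli through a ColE1/pUC-type origin and selected with ampicillin via the β-lactamase gene and its own promoter. The record lists it as low copy even though the origin is annotated as a high-copy type. Short fragments annotated as tetracycline resistance and SV40 large T antigen appear to be non-functional backbone remnants.

Expression is driven by the constitutive Drosophila actin 5C promoter, followed directly by an EGFP coding sequence. The roughly 5.9 kb unannotated stretch downstream of EGFP is consistent in size with the insert, Drosophila melanogaster Not1 residues 1–1945, so the product is presumably an N-terminal EGFP fusion. Not1 is the scaffold subunit of the CCR4-NOT deadenylase complex. A vector-encoded V5 epitope lies after the insert region, but the record does not say whether it is in frame with the fusion or preceded by a stop codon. An SV40 polyadenylation signal lies downstream.

The insert carries the substitutions K1537S, G1562E and Q1658A. The depositor also notes eight silent changes and two further non-silent differences (N605S, K759M) relative to the reference transcript. The "dsRNAres" label indicates a version resistant to dsRNA-mediated knockdown. This design suits complementation experiments in cultured fly cells, where endogenous Not1 is depleted and the mutant is tested for rescue. The associated publication concerns DDX6–CNOT1 interactions in miRNA-mediated silencing, but the record does not state which interaction these mutations target.
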