Addgene plasmid #147990: pAc5.1B-EGFP-DmNot1_1-1945-K1537SG1562EQ1658A-dsRNAres_X
Purpose: Insect Expression of DmNot1_1-1945-K1537SG1562EQ1658A-dsRNAres
Depositing lab: Elisa Izaurralde. Depositing organization: Max Planck Institute for Developmental Biology. Publication: A DDX6-CNOT1 complex and W-binding pockets in CNOT9 reveal direct links between miRNA target recognition and silencing. Chen Y, Boland A, Kuzuoglu-Ozturk D, Bawankar P, Loh B, Chang CT, Weichenrieder O, Izaurralde E. Mol Cell. 2014 Jun 5;54(5):737-50. doi: 10.1016/j.molcel.2014.03.034. Epub 2014 Apr 24. PubMed 24768540.
Backbone
  Vector backbone: Unknown
  Vector type: Insect Expression
Growth in bacteria
  Bacterial resistance: Ampicillin, 100 μg/mL
  Growth temperature: 37°C
  Growth strain: DH5alpha
  Copy number: Low Copy
Gene/Insert
  Gene/Insert name: DmNot1_1-1945-K1537SG1562EQ1658A-dsRNAres
  Species: D. melanogaster (fly)
  Mutation: 8 silent mutations and two non silent N605S, K759M compared to the sequence given by NCBI: NM_001103772.2.
  Entrez Gene: Not1 (a.k.a. Dmel_CG34407, CG1874, CG1884, CG34407, Dmel\CG34407, Dmel_CG1874, Dmel_CG1884, NOT, NOT1, anon-EST:Liang-1.29, anon-WO0118547.221, clone 1.29, not1)
  Cloning method: Unknown
Terms and licenses: Academic/Nonprofit Terms; Industry Terms: Not Available to Industry
Depositor comments: Plasmids from this collection were made available to the research community and donated after the lab closed. Please note that the sequence provided by the depositing laboratory may be theoretical/predicted or based on Sanger sequencing results. There may be discrepancies between sequencing results obtained by Addgene and the depositor sequence. If an Addgene verified sequence is not available, please contact before placing your order to request that our lab fully sequence the plasmid.
How to cite: pAc5.1B-EGFP-DmNot1_1-1945-K1537SG1562EQ1658A-dsRNAres_X was a gift from Elisa Izaurralde (Addgene plasmid # 147990 ; http://n2t.net/addgene:147990 ; RRID:Addgene_147990)
